Addgene plasmid #202261: pBC134
Purpose: Level 2 for strain-specific barcode DNA tag with bc161 through Tn7 bacterial insertion, Kanamycin selectable marker and tagBFP fluorescent marker
Depositing lab: Paul Schulze-Lefert. Depositing organization: Max Planck Institute for Plant Breeding Research. Publication: Chromosomal barcodes for simultaneous tracking of near-isogenic bacterial strains in plant microbiota. Ordon J, Thouin J, Nakano RT, Ma KW, Zhang P, Huettel B, Garrido-Oter R, Schulze-Lefert P. Nat Microbiol. 2024 Apr;9(4):1117-1129. doi: 10.1038/s41564-024-01619-8. Epub 2024 Mar 19. PubMed 38503974.
Backbone
  Vector backbone: pBCC101
  Vector type: Bacterial Expression
  Selectable markers: Kanamycin
Growth in bacteria
  Bacterial resistance: Kan + DAP
  Growth temperature: 37°C
  Growth strain: E.coli BW29427
  Growth instructions: Requires media that contains DAP. A supplement
  Copy number: Low Copy
Gene/Insert
  Gene/Insert name: bc161
  Species: Synthetic
  Cloning method: Restriction Enzyme; 5′ cloning site unknown (unknown if destroyed)
Terms and licenses: Academic/Nonprofit Terms; Industry Terms: Not Available to Industry
Depositor comments: This plasmid can be transformed into E. coli BW29427 supplemented with 50 µg/mL of diaminopimelic acid (DAP) or any Pir1 strain. Please visit https://doi.org/10.1101/2023.04.20.537712 for bioRxiv preprint.
How to cite: pBC134 was a gift from Paul Schulze-Lefert (Addgene plasmid # 202261 ; http://n2t.net/addgene:202261 ; RRID:Addgene_202261)
