[The description below was written by a language model from this plasmid's Addgene catalogue record and pLannotate feature annotations shown in this document.]
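Description:
pBC134 is a Level 2 mini-Tn7 delivery plasmid built on the pBCC101 backbone. It is designed to place a strain-specific synthetic DNA barcode (bc161), together with a fluorescent marker, into the chromosome of a recipient bacterium by Tn7 transposition. The backbone is a conditional "suicide" vector. It replicates from the R6K γ origin, which needs the pi initiator protein, so it is maintained at low copy only in pir-type hosts such as the diaminopimelic acid-auxotrophic E. coli donor strain BW29427. An incP oriT allows conjugative transfer into target bacteria, where the plasmid cannot replicate. The backbone also carries a kanamycin resistance gene (aphA1) and a sacB cassette with its native promoter, which confers sucrose sensitivity and can be used to counter-select cells retaining the backbone.

Between the Tn7R and Tn7L ends, the annotated cargo includes TagBFP driven by a tac promoter with a lac operator and closed by a lambda t0 terminator, giving blue fluorescence in tagged strains. There is also an FRT-flanked cassette that the automated annotation calls a bar (phosphinothricin acetyltransferase) gene under a NOS promoter and terminator. FLP recombinase could excise this FRT-flanked segment after integration. This differs from the catalogue entry, which names kanamycin as the selectable marker: the only annotated kanamycin gene lies outside the Tn7 ends, and the record does not resolve the discrepancy. The bc161 barcode is not annotated as a feature; it may lie in the unannotated stretch upstream of Tn7L. No Tn7 transposase genes are annotated, so transposase is presumably supplied in trans. The associated work used such chromosomal barcodes to track near-isogenic bacterial strains simultaneously in plant microbiota.
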