Features (pLannotate 1.2.2; 22 found; start..end, strand, type, name):
     85..284     -  mobile_element Tn7R (fragment): mini-Tn7 element (right end of the Tn7 transposon) Tn7
    308..402     +  terminator     lambda t0 terminator: transcription terminator from phage lambda
    412..441     +  CDS            CmR (fragment): chloramphenicol acetyltransferase confers resistance to chloramphenicol
    504..590     +  terminator     rrnB T1 terminator: Escherichia coli rrnB; transcription terminator T1 from the E. coli rrnB gene
    623..670     -  protein_bind   FRT: FLP-mediated recombination occurs in the 8-bp core sequence TCTAGAAA (Turan and Bode, 2011). FLP recombinase from the Saccharomyces cerevisiae 2μ plasmid
    681..933     -  terminator     NOS terminator: nopaline synthase terminator and poly(A) signal
    956..1504    -  CDS            bar: PAT_STRHY - Experimental evidence at protein level: Swiss-Prot protein existence level 1. Inactivates phosphinothricin (PPT) by transfer of an acetyl group from acetyl CoA. Can also acetylate demethylphosphinothricin but not PTT or glutamate. This enzyme is an effector of phosphinothricin tripeptide (PTT or bialaphos) resistance. From Streptomyces hygroscopicus. Introduced by genetic manipulation and expressed in glufosinate-tolerant maize by Dekalb Genetics.
   1546..1725    -  promoter       NOS promoter: nopaline synthase promoter
   1803..1836    -  protein_bind   FRT (minimal): supports FLP-mediated excision but not integration (Turan and Bode, 2011) FLP recombinase from the Saccharomyces cerevisiae 2μ plasmid
   1878..1906    +  promoter       tac promoter: strong E. coli promoter; hybrid between the trp and lac UV5 promoters
   1914..1930    +  protein_bind   lac operator: The lac repressor binds to the lac operator to inhibit transcription in E. coli. This inhibition can be relieved by adding lactose or isopropyl-β-D-thiogalactopyranoside (IPTG). lac repressor encoded by lacI
   1953..2651    +  CDS            TagBFP: TagBFP is a basic (constitutively fluorescent) blue fluorescent protein published in 2008, derived from Entacmaea quadricolor. It is reported to be a very rapidly-maturing monomer with very low acid sensitivity.
   2671..2765    +  terminator     lambda t0 terminator: transcription terminator from phage lambda
   3162..3327    -  mobile_element Tn7L: mini-Tn7 element (left end of the Tn7 transposon) Tn7
   3370..3815    +  promoter       sacB promoter: sacR; sacB promoter and control region
   3816..5237    +  CDS            SacB: secreted levansucrase that renders bacterial growth sensitive to sucrose; Bacillus subtilis sacB; negative selection marker
   5285..5309    +  CDS            lacZα (fragment): LacZα fragment of β-galactosidase; lacZ fragment
   5320..5414    +  terminator     lambda t0 terminator: transcription terminator from phage lambda
   5546..6358    +  CDS            aphA1: KKA1_ECOLX - Also known as nptI. Protein inferred from homology: Swiss-Prot protein existence level 3. Resistance to kanamycin and structurally-related aminoglycosides, including amikacin. From Escherichia coli.
   6528..6636    +  oriT           oriT: incP origin of transfer
   6647..7035    +  rep_origin     R6K γ ori: γ replication origin from E. coli plasmid R6K; requires the R6K initiator protein pi for replication
   7066..7152    -  terminator     rrnB T1 terminator: Escherichia coli rrnB; transcription terminator T1 from the E. coli rrnB gene
>Addgene plasmid #202261 | pBC134 | addgene full sequence | sequence record 417284 | Addgene NGS Result
TTAATTAAAGCGGATAACAATTTCACACAGGAGGCCGCCTAGGCCGCGGCCGCGCGAATTTGCCGAATTC
GGATCCGGAGGGAGTGTGGGCGGACAATAAAGTCTTAAACTGAACAAAATAGATCTAAACTATGACAATA
AAGTCTTAAACTAGACAGAATAGTTGTAAACTGAAATCAGTCCAGTTATGCTGTGAAAAAGCATACTGGA
CTTTTGTTATGGCTAAAGCAAACTCTTCATTTTCTGAAGTGCAAATTGCCCGTCGTATTAAAGAGGGGCG
TGGCGCTGCAAGAATTCAAGCTTGGAGGACTCCTGTTGATAGATCCAGTAATGACCTCAGAACTCCATCT
GGATTTGTTCAGAACGCTCGGTTGCCGCCGGGCGTTTTTTATTGGTGAGAATCCAAGCTAGACTGCGATG
AGTGGCAGGGCGGGGCGTAATTTCTTAAGGCAGTTATTGGTGCCCTTAAACGCCTGGGGTAATGACTCTC
TAGCTTGAGGCATCAAATAAAACGAAAGGCTCAGTCGAAAGACTGGGCCTTTCGTTTTATCTGTTGTTTG
TCGGTGAACGCTCTCCTGAGTAGGACAAATCCGCCCGCCGCTGCAAGAATTCAAGCTTGGAGGAAGTTCC
TATACTTTCTAGAGAATAGGAACTTCGGAATAGGAACTTCAATGCCGGTCGATCTAGTAACATAGATGAC
ACCGCGCGCGATAATTTATCCTAGTTTGCGCGCTATATTTTGTTTTCTATCGCGTATTAAATGTATAATT
GCGGGACTCTAATCATAAAAACCCATCTCATAAATAACGTCATGCATTACATGTTAATTATTACATGCTT
AACGTAATTCAACAGAAATTATATGATAATCATCGCAAGACCGGCAACAGGATTCAATCTTAAGAAACTT
TATTGCCAAATGTTTGAACGATCTGCTTGACTCTAGGGGTCATCAGATTTCGGTGACGGGCAGGACCGGA
CGGGGCGGCACCGGCAGGCTGAAGTCCAGCTGCCAGAAACCCACGTCATGCCAGTTCCCGTGCTTGAAGC
CGGCCGCCCGCAGCATGCCGCGGGGGGCATATCCGAGCGCCTCGTGCATGCGCACGCTCGGGTCGTTGGG
CAGCCCGATGACAGCGACCACGCTCTTGAAGCCCTGTGCCTCCAGGGACTTCAGCAGGTGGGTGTAGAGC
GTGGAGCCCAGTCCCGTCCGCTGGTGGCGGGGGGAGACGTACACGGTCGACTCGGCCGTCCAGTCGTAGG
CGTTGCGTGCCTTCCAGGGACCCGCGTAGGCGATGCCGGCGACCTCGCCGTCCACCTCGGCGACGAGCCA
GGGATAGCGCTCCCGCAGACGGACGAGGTCGTCCGTCCACTCCTGCGGTTCCTGCGGCTCGGTACGGAAG
TTGACCGTGCTTGTCTCGATGTAGTGGTTGACGATGGTGCAGACCGCCGGCATGTCCGCCTCGGTGGCAC
GGCGGATGTCGGCCGGGCGTCGTTCTGGGCTCATGGTAGATCCCCTCGATCGAGTTGAGAGTGAATATGA
GACTCTAATTGGATACCGAGGGGAATTTATGGAACGTCAGTGGAGCATTTTTGACAAGAAATATTTGCTA
GCTGATAGTGACCTTAGGCGACTTTTGAACGCGCAATAATGGTTTCTGACGTATGTGCTTAGCTCATTAA
ACTCCAGAAACCCGCGGCTCAGTGGCTCCTTCAACGTTGCGGTTCTGTCAGTTCCAAACGTAAAACGGCT
TGTCCCGCGTCATCGGCGGGGGTCATAACGTGACTCCCTTAATTCTCAGCTTGAAGTTCCTATACTTTCT
AGAGAATAGGAACTTCGGAATAGGTACTTCCGCTACTAGAATTCGAGCGGGGAATTCTTGACAATTAATC
ATCGGCTCGTATAATGTGTGGAATTGTGAGCGGATAACAATTTTCACACAGGAAACAGCTAAATGTCTGA
ATTGATTAAAGAGAATATGCATATGAAGTTGTATATGGAAGGTACTGTTGATAACCACCATTTTAAATGT
ACATCTGAGGGAGAAGGTAAGCCTTACGAAGGTACTCAAACAATGCGTATTAAAGTAGTTGAGGGAGGTC
CTTTACCATTCGCTTTTGACATATTGGCAACTTCATTCTTATATGGATCTAAGACATTTATTAACCATAC
TCAAGGTATACCAGATTTCTTTAAACAATCATTTCCTGAAGGATTCACATGGGAGAGAGTAACAACTTAT
GAAGATGGTGGAGTTTTGACTGCTACTCAGGATACATCTTTACAAGACGGTTGTTTGATTTATAATGTTA
AGATTCGTGGAGTAAACTTCACTTCTAATGGTCCAGTTATGCAGAAGAAAACATTGGGATGGGAGGCATT
CACTGAGACATTATACCCTGCTGATGGTGGATTGGAAGGTCGTAACGACATGGCATTGAAATTAGTAGGA
GGTTCACACTTGATAGCTAATATTAAGACTACATATCGTTCTAAGAAACCAGCTAAAAACTTGAAAATGC
CTGGTGTTTACTATGTTGATTATCGTTTAGAAAGAATTAAGGAAGCAAATAACGAAACTTACGTTGAGCA
ACATGAAGTAGCTGTTGCACGTTATTGTGACTTGCCTTCTAAGTTAGGACACAAATTGAACGCTTAATTA
GCTGAGCTTGGACTCCTGTTGATAGATCCAGTAATGACCTCAGAACTCCATCTGGATTTGTTCAGAACGC
TCGGTTGCCGCCGGGCGTTTTTTATTGGTGAGAATCTCCCGCTTTACGAATTCCCATGGGGAGCATGCGG
AGTTACGTCATCCCCACCTTCCGCTGCGTTCTTCATCGATGCCCGCTTAGTGATATGCTTAAAACTCCAA
GCACAGCCTTCTCCCCCTAGACAGTTCGGCCTCCTGCTGGCGATCATAATGCAACTGTGTCCTATATAGC
TACGTTAGGTGTTCATTAATGGGTCCTTGGTTGTCCCTCATTAGGTGATCCGACATTAATGTAACCGCAA
GGCTGGAAGTGAAACGTCAGACCCATGGGGATGCTGGTTGTCATTGCCCCTCCTTCCTCTAAGTGATAAG
GTTACTTCCTCTAAATGACCAAGCAGGGTATCTAATCCTGTTAACGCTCGCTCAGAGAATTCGCATGCGG
AGTCGAGGGAGAACCAGATAAGTGAAATCTAGTTCCAAACTATTTTGTCATTTTTAATTTTCGTATTAGC
TTACGACGCTACACCCAGTTCCCATCTATTTTGTCACTCTTCCCTAAATAATCCTTAAAAACTCCATTTC
CACCCCTCCCAGTTCCCAACTATTTTGTCCGCCCACACGCTGAGCGAATTCCACGCTTGTGGAATTCCTC
GAGGGAGTTCACATATACCTGCCGTTCACTATTATTTAGTGAAATGAGATATTATGATATTTTCTGAATT
GTGATTAAAAAGGCAACTTTATGCCCATGCAACAGAAACTATAAAAAATACAGAGAATGAAAAGAAACAG
ATAGATTTTTTAGTTCTTTAGGCCCGTAGTCTGCAAATCCTTTTATGATTTTCTATCAAACAAAAGAGGA
AAATAGACCAGTTGCAATCCAAACGAGAGTCTAATAGAATGAGGTCGAAAAGTAAATCGCGCGGGTTTGT
TACTGATAAAGCAGGCAAGACCTAAAATGTGTAAAGGGCAAAGTGTATACTTTGGCGTCACCCCTTACAT
ATTTTAGGTCTTTTTTTATTGTGCGTAACTAACTTGCCATCTTCAAACAGGAGGGCTGGAAGAAGCAGAC
CGCTAACACAGTACATAAAAAAGGAGACATGAACGATGAACATCAAAAAGTTTGCAAAACAAGCAACAGT
ATTAACCTTTACTACCGCACTGCTGGCAGGAGGCGCAACTCAAGCGTTTGCGAAAGAAACGAACCAAAAG
CCATATAAGGAAACATACGGCATTTCCCATATTACACGCCATGATATGCTGCAAATCCCTGAACAGCAAA
AAAATGAAAAATATCAAGTTCCTGAATTCGATTCGTCCACAATTAAAAATATCTCTTCTGCAAAAGGCCT
GGACGTTTGGGACAGCTGGCCATTACAAAACGCTGACGGCACTGTCGCAAACTATCACGGCTACCACATC
GTCTTTGCATTAGCCGGAGATCCTAAAAATGCGGATGACACATCGATTTACATGTTCTATCAAAAAGTCG
GCGAAACTTCTATTGACAGCTGGAAAAACGCTGGCCGCGTCTTTAAAGACAGCGACAAATTCGATGCAAA
TGATTCTATCCTAAAAGACCAAACACAAGAATGGTCAGGTTCAGCCACATTTACATCTGACGGAAAAATC
CGTTTATTCTACACTGATTTCTCCGGTAAACATTACGGCAAACAAACACTGACAACTGCACAAGTTAACG
TATCAGCATCAGACAGCTCTTTGAACATCAACGGTGTAGAGGATTATAAATCAATCTTTGACGGTGACGG
AAAAACGTATCAAAATGTACAGCAGTTCATCGATGAAGGCAACTACAGCTCAGGCGACAACCATACGCTG
AGAGATCCTCACTACGTAGAAGATAAAGGCCACAAATACTTAGTATTTGAAGCAAACACTGGAACTGAAG
ATGGCTACCAAGGCGAAGAATCTTTATTTAACAAAGCATACTATGGCAAAAGCACATCATTCTTCCGTCA
AGAAAGTCAAAAACTTCTGCAAAGCGATAAAAAACGCACGGCTGAGTTAGCAAACGGCGCTCTCGGTATG
ATTGAGCTAAACGATGATTACACACTGAAAAAAGTGATGAAACCGCTGATTGCATCTAACACAGTAACAG
ATGAAATTGAACGCGCGAACGTCTTTAAAATGAACGGCAAATGGTACCTGTTCACTGACTCCCGCGGATC
AAAAATGACGATTGACGGCATTACGTCTAACGATATTTACATGCTTGGTTATGTTTCTAATTCTTTAACT
GGCCCATACAAGCCGCTGAACAAAACTGGCCTTGTGTTAAAAATGGATCTTGATCCTAACGATGTAACCT
TTACTTACTCACACTTCGCTGTACCTCAAGCGAAAGGAAACAATGTCGTGATTACAAGCTATATGACAAA
CAGAGGATTCTACGCAGACAAACAATCAACGTTTGCGCCAAGCTTCCTGCTGAACATCAAAGGCAAGAAA
ACATCTGTTGTCAAAGACAGCATCCTTGAACAAGGACAATTAACAGTTAACAAATAAATTCGCTGAGCGA
GGATGCACATGTGACCGAGGGAAGCTTGCGGCCGCGTCGTGACTGGGAAAACCCTGGCGACTAGTCTTGG
ACTCCTGTTGATAGATCCAGTAATGACCTCAGAACTCCATCTGGATTTGTTCAGAACGCTCGGTTGCCGC
CGGGCGTTTTTTATTGGTGAGAATCCAGGGGTCCCCAATAATTACGATTTAAATTTGTGTCTCAAAATCT
CTGATGTTACATTGCACAAGATAAAAATATATCATCATGAACAATAAAACTGTCTGCTTACATAAACAGT
AATACAAGGGGTGTTATGAGCCATATTCAGCGTGAAACGAGCTGTAGCCGTCCGCGTCTGAACAGCAACA
TGGATGCGGATCTGTATGGCTATAAATGGGCGCGTGATAACGTGGGTCAGAGCGGCGCGACCATTTATCG
TCTGTATGGCAAACCGGATGCGCCGGAACTGTTTCTGAAACATGGCAAAGGCAGCGTGGCGAACGATGTG
ACCGATGAAATGGTGCGTCTGAACTGGCTGACCGAATTTATGCCGCTGCCGACCATTAAACATTTTATTC
GCACCCCGGATGATGCGTGGCTGCTGACCACCGCGATTCCGGGCAAAACCGCGTTTCAGGTGCTGGAAGA
ATATCCGGATAGCGGCGAAAACATTGTGGATGCGCTGGCCGTGTTTCTGCGTCGTCTGCATAGCATTCCG
GTGTGCAACTGCCCGTTTAACAGCGATCGTGTGTTTCGTCTGGCCCAGGCGCAGAGCCGTATGAACAACG
GCCTGGTGGATGCGAGCGATTTTGATGATGAACGTAACGGCTGGCCGGTGGAACAGGTGTGGAAAGAAAT
GCATAAACTGCTGCCGTTTAGCCCGGATAGCGTGGTGACCCACGGCGATTTTAGCCTGGATAACCTGATT
TTCGATGAAGGCAAACTGATTGGCTGCATTGATGTGGGCCGTGTGGGCATTGCGGATCGTTATCAGGATC
TGGCCATTCTGTGGAACTGCCTGGGCGAATTTAGCCCGAGCCTGCAAAAACGTCTGTTTCAGAAATATGG
CATTGATAATCCGGATATGAACAAACTGCAATTTCATCTGATGCTGGATGAATTTTTCTAATAATTAATT
GGACCGCGGTCCGCGCGTTGTCCTTTTCCGCTGCATAACCCTGCTTCGGGGTCATTATAGCGATTTTTTC
GGTATATCCATCCTTTTTCGCACGATATACAGGATTTTGCCAAAGGGTTCGTGTAGACTTTCCTTGGTGT
ATCCAACGGCGTCAGCCGGGCAGGATAGGTGAAGTAGGCCCACCCGCGAGCGGGTGTTCCTTCTTCACTG
TCCCTTATTCGCACCTGGCGGTGCTCAACGGGAATCCTGCTCTGCGAGGCTGGCCGTAGGCCGGCCGATC
TGAAGATCAGCAGTTCAACCTGTTGATAGTACGTACTAAGCTCTCATGTTTCACGTACTAAGCTCTCATG
TTTAACGTACTAAGCTCTCATGTTTAACGAACTAAACCCTCATGGCTAACGTACTAAGCTCTCATGGCTA
ACGTACTAAGCTCTCATGTTTCACGTACTAAGCTCTCATGTTTGAACAATAAAATTAATATAAATCAGCA
ACTTAAATAGCCTCTAAGGTTTTAAGTTTTATAAGAAAAAAAAGAATATATAAGGCTTTTAAAGCCTTTA
AGGTTTAACGGTTGTGGACAACAAGCCAGGGATGTAACGCACTGAGAAGCCCTTAGAGCCTCTCAAAGCA
ATTTTGAGTGACACAGGAACACTTAACGGCTGACATGGGGCGCGCCCAGCTGTCTAGGGCGGCGGATTTG
TCCTACTCAGGAGAGCGTTCACCGACAAACAACAGATAAAACGAAAGGCCCAGTCTTTCGACTGAGCCTT
TCGTTTTATTTGATGCCT
